Addgene plasmid #237490: CL20_MSCV-NUP98::SETBP1-ires-GFP
Purpose: Express NUP98::SETBP1 in bicistronic retroviral vector
Depositing lab: Charles Mullighan. Depositing organization: St. Jude Children's Research Hospital. Publication: KAT6A and KAT7 Histone Acetyltransferase Complexes Are Molecular Dependencies and Therapeutic Targets in NUP98-Rearranged Acute Myeloid Leukemia. Michmerhuizen NL, Heikamp EB, Iacobucci I, Umeda M, Arthur B, Mishra V, Park CS, Di Giacomo D, Hiltenbrand R, Gao Q, Radko-Juettner S, Lott J, Martucci C, Subramanyam V, Hatton C, Wenge DV, Baviskar P, Portola P, Claquin A, Chandra B, Baggett DW, Khalighifar A, Huang H, Zhou P, Long L, Shi H, Sun Y, Papachristou EK, Sekhar Reddy Chilamakuri C, de Luna Vitorino FN, Gongora JM, Wu H, Pounds SB, Janke LJ, Kentsis A, D'Santos CS, Garcia BA, Kriwacki RW, Chi H, Klco JM, Armstrong SA, Mullighan CG. Cancer Discov. 2025 Jun 19. doi: 10.1158/2159-8290.CD-24-1772. PubMed 40536430.
Backbone
  Vector backbone: CL20
  Vector type: Mammalian Expression, Retroviral
Growth in bacteria
  Bacterial resistance: Ampicillin, 100 μg/mL
  Growth temperature: 37°C
  Growth strain: NEB Stable
  Copy number: High Copy
Gene/Insert
  Gene/Insert name: NUP98::SETBP1
  Species: H. sapiens (human)
  Entrez Gene: NUP98 (a.k.a. ADIR2, NUP196, NUP96, Nup98-96); SETBP1 (a.k.a. MRD29, SEB)
  Promoter: MSCV
  Cloning method: Gateway Cloning
Terms and licenses: Academic/Nonprofit Terms; Industry Terms: Not Available to Industry
How to cite: CL20_MSCV-NUP98::SETBP1-ires-GFP was a gift from Charles Mullighan (Addgene plasmid # 237490 ; http://n2t.net/addgene:237490 ; RRID:Addgene_237490)
