[The description below was written by a language model from this plasmid's Addgene catalogue record and pLannotate feature annotations shown in this document.]
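Description:
CL20_MSCV-NUP98::SETBP1-ires-GFP is a gammaretroviral mammalian expression plasmid, about 8.6 kb in the sequenced record, built on the backbone recorded as CL20. It is propagated in E. coli through a high-copy ColE1/pUC-type origin and selected with ampicillin via the β-lactamase gene and its promoter. The bacterial portion also contains short remnants of rop, bom, lacZα, a tetracycline resistance gene, lacI and the lac promoter/operator. These are annotated only as fragments and appear to be leftovers of earlier cloning vectors rather than functional parts.

The retroviral cassette is flanked by 5' and 3' long terminal repeats of murine embryonic stem cell virus type. Downstream of the 5' LTR are the Ψ packaging signal and a truncated gag segment lacking its start codon, which together support encapsidation of the genomic RNA when packaging functions are supplied in trans. The record lists MSCV as the promoter, and no separate internal promoter is annotated, so transcription is driven from the 5' LTR. The insert was introduced by Gateway cloning and sits between attB1 and attB2 sites. It encodes a human fusion in which a portion of NUP98 is joined to a portion of SETBP1; both are annotated as fragments of the full-length proteins. An EMCV IRES follows, allowing EGFP to be translated from the same transcript, so that green fluorescence marks transduced cells expressing the fusion.

The stated purpose is bicistronic retroviral expression of NUP98::SETBP1. The associated study concerns NUP98-rearranged acute myeloid leukemia, which is consistent with using the vector to model this fusion oncoprotein in transduced cells.
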