Features (pLannotate 1.2.2; 23 found; start..end, strand, type, name):
    246..350     -  promoter       AmpR promoter: bla
    445..480     +  CDS            rop (fragment): Rop protein, which maintains plasmids at low copy number; rop
    582..681     +  misc_feature   bom (fragment): basis of mobility region from pBR322
    687..836     -  CDS            lacZα (fragment): LacZα fragment of β-galactosidase; lacZ fragment
    836..1037    -  CDS            TcR (fragment): tetracycline efflux protein; tet; confers resistance to tetracycline
   1038..1136    +  CDS            env (fragment): murine leukemia virus gPr80 envelope polyprotein precursor; env; proteolytically cleaved into gp70SU and p15TM subunits
   1178..1694    +  LTR            5' LTR: 5' long terminal repeat from murine embryonic stem cell virus
   1758..2099    +  misc_feature   MESV Ψ: packaging signal of murine embryonic stem cell virus
   2166..2582    +  CDS            gag (truncated): truncated Moloney murine leukemia virus (MMLV) gag gene lacking the start codon
   2609..2633    +  protein_bind   attB1: mutant version of attB; recombination site for the Gateway® BP reaction BP Clonase™
   2654..4060    +  CDS            NUP98 (fragment): NUP98_HUMAN - Also known as ADAR2. Experimental evidence at protein level: Swiss-Prot protein existence level 1. (Microbial infection) Binds HIV-1 capsid-nucleocapsid (HIV-1 CA-NC) complexes and may thereby promote the integration of the virus in the host nucleus (in vitro) (PubMed:23523133). Binding affinity to HIV-1 CA-NC complexes bearing the capsid change ASN-74-ASP is reduced (in vitro) (PubMed:23523133). From Homo sapiens (Human).
   4046..4678    +  CDS            SETBP1 (fragment): SETBP_HUMAN - Also known as KIAA0437. Experimental evidence at protein level: Swiss-Prot protein existence level 1. From Homo sapiens (Human).
   4698..4722    -  protein_bind   attB2: mutant version of attB; recombination site for the Gateway® BP reaction BP Clonase™
   4840..5302    +  misc_feature   IRES: internal ribosome entry site (IRES) of the encephalomyocarditis virus (EMCV)
   5316..6035    +  CDS            EGFP: the original enhanced GFP (Yang et al., 1996) mammalian codon-optimized
   6052..6078    +  misc_feature   MCS (fragment): pBluescript multiple cloning site
   6137..6651    +  LTR            3' LTR: 3' long terminal repeat from murine embryonic stem cell virus
   6813..6829    -  protein_bind   lac operator: The lac repressor binds to the lac operator to inhibit transcription in E. coli. This inhibition can be relieved by adding lactose or isopropyl-β-D-thiogalactopyranoside (IPTG). lac repressor encoded by lacI
   6837..6867    -  promoter       lac promoter: promoter for the E. coli lac operon
   6882..6903    -  protein_bind   CAP binding site: CAP binding activates transcription in the presence of cAMP. E. coli catabolite activator protein
   6916..7008    -  CDS            lacI (fragment): lac repressor; lacI; The lac repressor binds to the lac operator to inhibit transcription in E. coli. This inhibition can be relieved by adding lactose or isopropyl-β-D-thiogalactopyranoside (IPTG).
   7191..7779    -  rep_origin     ori: high-copy-number ColE1/pMB1/pBR322/pUC origin of replication
   7950..245     -  CDS            AmpR (across the origin): β-lactamase; bla; confers resistance to ampicillin, carbenicillin, and related antibiotics
>Addgene plasmid #237490 | CL20_MSCV-NUP98::SETBP1-ires-GFP | addgene full sequence | sequence record 475542 | Addgene NGS Result
ATACGGGATAATACCGCGCCACATAGCAGAACTTTAAAAGTGCTCATCATTGGAAAACGTTCTTCGGGGC
GAAAACTCTCAAGGATCTTACCGCTGTTGAGATCCAGTTCGATGTAACCCACTCGTGCACCCAACTGATC
TTCAGCATCTTTTACTTTCACCAGCGTTTCTGGGTGAGCAAAAACAGGAAGGCAAAATGCCGCAAAAAAG
GGAATAAGGGCGACACGGAAATGTTGAATACTCATACTCTTCCTTTTTCAATATTATTGAAGCATTTATC
AGGGTTATTGTCTCATGAGCGGATACATATTTGAATGTATTTAGAAAAATAAACAAATAGGGGTTCCGCG
CACATTTCCCCGAAAAGTGCCACCTGACGTCTAAGAAACCATTATTATCATGACATTAACCTATAAAAAT
AGGCGTATCACGAGGCCCTTTCGTCTCGCGCGTTTCGGTGATGACGGTGAAAACCTCTGACACATGCAGC
TCCCGGAGACGGTCACAGCTTGTCTGTAAGCGGATGCCGGGAGCAGACAAGCCCGTCAGGGCGCGTCAGC
GGGTGTTGGCGGGTGTCGGGGCTGGCTTAACTATGCGGCATCAGAGCAGATTGTACTGAGAGTGCACCAT
ATGCGGTGTGAAATACCGCACAGATGCGTAAGGAGAAAATACCGCATCAGGCGCCATTCGCCATTCAGGC
TGCGCAACTGTTGGGAAGGGCGATCGGTGCGGGCCTCTTCGCTATTACGCCAGCTGGCGAAAGGGGGATG
TGCTGCAAGGCGATTAAGTTGGGTAACGCCAGGGTTTTCCCAGTCACGACGTTGTAAAACGACGGCGCAA
GGAATGGTGCATGCAAGGAGATGGCGCCCAACAGTCCCCCGGCCACGGGGCCTGCCACCATACCCACGCC
GAAACAAGCGCTCATGAGCCCGAAGTGGCGAGCCCGATCTTCCCCATCGGTGATGTCGGCGATATAGGCG
CCAGCAACCGCACCTGTGGCGCCGGTGATGCCGGCCACGATGCGTCCGGCGTAGAGGCGATTAGTCCAAT
TTGTTAAAGACAGGATATCAGTGGTCCAGGCTCTAGTTTTGACTCAACAATATCACCAGCTGAAGCCTAT
AGAGTACGAGCCATAGATAAAATAAAAGATTTTATTTAGTCTCCAGAAAAAGGGGGGAATGAAAGACCCC
ACCTGTAGGTTTGGCAAGCTAGCTTAAGTAACGCCATTTTGCAAGGCATGGAAAATACATAACTGAGAAT
AGAGAAGTTCAGATCAAGGTTAGGAACAGAGAGACAGCAGAATATGGGCCAAACAGGATATCTGTGGTAA
GCAGTTCCTGCCCCGGCTCAGGGCCAAGAACAGATGGTCCCCAGATGCGGTCCCGCCCTCAGCAGTTTCT
AGAGAACCATCAGATGTTTCCAGGGTGCCCCAAGGACCTGAAATGACCCTGTGCCTTATTTGAACTAACC
AATCAGTTCGCTTCTCGCTTCTGTTCGCGCGCTTCTGCTCCCCGAGCTCAATAAAAGAGCCCACAACCCC
TCACTCGGCGCGCCAGTCCTCCGATAGACTGCGTCGCCCGGGTACCCGTATTCCCAATAAAGCCTCTTGC
TGTTTGCATCCGAATCGTGGACTCGCTGATCCTTGGGAGGGTCTCCTCAGATTGATTGACTGCCCACCTC
GGGGGTCTTTCATTTGGAGGTTCCACCGAGATTTGGAGACCCCTGCCCAGGGACCACCGACCCCCCCGCC
GGGAGGTAAGCTGGCCAGCGGTCGTTTCGTGTCTGTCTCTGTCTTTGTGCGTGTTTGTGCCGGCATCTAA
TGTTTGCGCCTGCGTCTGTACTAGTTAGCTAACTAGCTCTGTATCTGGCGGACCCGTGGTGGAACTGACG
AGTTCTGAACACCCGGCCGCAACCCTGGGAGACGTCCCAGGGACTTTGGGGGCCGTTTTTGTGGCCCGAC
CTGAGGAAGGGAGTCGATGTGGAATCCGACCCCGTCAGGATATGTGGTTCTGGTAGGAGACGAGAACCTA
AAACAGTTCCCGCCTCCGTCTGAATTTTTGCTTTCGGTTTGGAACCGAAGCCGCGCGTCTTGTCTGCTGC
AGCGCTGCAGCATCGTTCTGTGTTGTCTCTGTCTGACTGTGTTTCTGTATTTGTCTGAAAATTAGGGCCA
GACTGTTACCACTCCCTTAAGTTTGACCTTAGGTCACTGGAAAGATGTCGAGCGGATCGCTCACAACCAG
TCGGTAGATGTCAAGAAGAGACGTTGGGTTACCTTCTGCTCTGCAGAATGGCCAACCTTTAACGTCGGAT
GGCCGCGAGACGGCACCTTTAACCGAGACCTCATCACCCAGGTTAAGATCAAGGTCTTTTCACCTGGCCC
GCATGGACACCCAGACCAGGTCCCCTACATCGTGACCTGGGAAGCCTTGGCTTTTGACCCCCCTCCCTGG
GTCAAGCCCTTTGTACACCCTAAGCCTCCGCCTCCTCTTCCTCCATCCGCCCCGTCTCTCCCCCTTGAAC
CTCCTCGTTCGACCCCGCCTCGATCCTCCCTTTATCCAGCCCTCACTCCTTCTCTAGGCGCCGGAATTAG
ATCTCTCGAGGTTATCAAACAAGTTTGTACAAAAAAGCAGGCTCCGCGGCCGCCCCCTTCACCATGTTTA
ACAAATCATTTGGAACACCCTTTGGGGGTGGCACAGGTGGCTTTGGCACAACTTCAACATTTGGACAGAA
TACTGGCTTTGGCACTACTAGTGGAGGGGCATTTGGAACATCTGCATTTGGTTCTAGCAACAATACTGGA
GGCCTCTTTGGAAATTCACAGACTAAACCAGGAGGATTGTTTGGAACCAGTTCATTTAGCCAGCCAGCTA
CCTCCACAAGCACTGGCTTTGGGTTTGGTACGTCAACAGGAACAGCAAATACCTTGTTTGGAACTGCAAG
CACAGGGACCAGTCTCTTCTCATCCCAAAACAATGCCTTTGCACAAAATAAACCAACTGGCTTTGGCAAT
TTTGGAACCAGTACTAGCAGTGGAGGACTCTTTGGAACCACAAATACCACCTCTAATCCTTTTGGCAGCA
CATCTGGCTCCCTCTTTGGGCCAAGTAGTTTTACAGCTGCTCCTACTGGGACTACTATTAAATTTAACCC
TCCAACTGGTACAGATACTATGGTCAAAGCTGGAGTTAGCACTAACATAAGTACCAAGCACCAGTGTATT
ACTGCTATGAAAGAATATGAAAGCAAGTCACTAGAGGAACTTCGTTTAGAGGATTATCAGGCTAACAGGA
AGGGCCCACAGAACCAGGTGGGAGCAGGTACCACAACTGGCTTGTTTGGGTCTTCTCCAGCCACTTCCAG
CGCAACAGGACTCTTCAGCTCCTCCACCACTAATTCAGGCTTTGCATATGGTCAGAACAAAACTGCCTTT
GGAACTAGTACAACTGGATTTGGAACAAATCCAGGTGGTCTCTTTGGCCAACAGAATCAGCAGACTACCA
GCCTCTTCAGCAAACCATTTGGCCAGGCTACAACCACCCAGAACACTGGCTTTTCCTTTGGTAATACCAG
CACCATAGGACAGCCAAGCACCAACACCATGGGATTATTTGGAGTAACCCAAGCCTCACAGCCTGGAGGT
CTTTTTGGGACAGCTACAAACACCAGCACTGGGACAGCATTTGGAACAGGAACAGGTCTCTTTGGGCAGA
CCAATACTGGATTTGGTGCTGTTGGTTCGACCCTGTTTGGCAATAACAAGCTTACTACATTTGGAAGCAG
CACAACCAGTGCACCTTCATTTGGTACAACCAGTGGCGGGCTCTTTGGTTTTGGCACAAATACCAGTGGG
AATAGTATTTTTGGAAGTAAACCAGCACCTGGGACTCTTGGAACTGGGCTTGGTGCAGGATTTGGAACAG
CTCTTGGTGCTGGACAGGCATCTTTGTTTGGGAACAACCAACCTAAGATTGGAGGGCCTCTTGGTACAGG
AGCCTTTGGGGCCCCTGGATTTAATACTACGACAGCCACTTTGGGCTTTGGAGCCCCCCAGGCCCCAGTA
GTCGGCTCCTCCCTGAAGAAGAGGTTCAAGCGGCGGGAGATCGAAGCCATCCAGTGCGAAGTGCGGAAGA
TGTGCAACTACACCAAGATCCTGTCCACCAAGAAGAACCTGGACCACGTGAACAAGATCCTGAAGGCCAA
GCGGCTGCAGAGACAATCAAAAACAGGCAACAACTTCGTGAAGAAGAGGCGCGGGCGTCCCAGGAAGCAG
CCCACCCAGTTCGATGAGGACTCCAGAGACCAAATGCCGGTGCTGGAAAAATGCATCGACCTGCCCAGCA
AAAGAGGCCAGAAGCCCAGCCTGAGCCCGCTGGTGCTGGAGCCCGCCGCCAGCCAAGACACCATCATGGC
CACCATCGAGGCGGTCATCCACATGGCCCGGGAGGCGCCGCCCCTGCCCCCGCCACCGCCGCCGCCCCTG
CCGCCACCGCCGCCACCACCCCTGCCCCCGCCACCCCCTCTACCCAAGACCCCCCGAGGCGGAAAGAGGA
AACACAAACCGCAGGCCCCCGCTCAGCCCCCACAGCAGTCGCCCCCGCAGCAGCCCCTTCCCCAGGAAGA
GGAGGTGAAAGCCAAAAGGCAGAGGAAGTCCCGAGGGAGTGAGAGCGAGGTCCTTCCCTAGAAGGGTGGG
CGCGCCGACCCAGCTTTCTTGTACAAAGTGGTTCGATAACGAATTCCGCCCCCCCCCCCTAACGTTACTG
GCCGAAGCCGCTTGGAATAAGGCCGGTGTGCGTTTGTCTATATGTTATTTTCCACCATATTGCCGTCTTT
TGGCAATGTGAGGGCCCGGAAACCTGGCCCTGTCTTCTTGACGAGCATTCCTAGGGGTCTTTCCCCTCTC
GCCAAAGGAATGCAAGGTCTGTTGAATGTCGTGAAGGAAGCAGTTCCTCTGGAAGCTTCTTGAAGACAAA
CAACGTCTGTAGCGACCCTTTGCAGGCAGCGGAACCCCCCACCTGGCGACAGGTGCCTCTGCGGCCAAAA
GCCACGTGTATAAGATACACCTGCAAAGGCGGCACAACCCCAGTGCCACGTTGTGAGTTGGATAGTTGTG
GAAAGAGTCAAATGGCTCTCCTCAAGCGTATTCAACAAGGGGCTGAAGGATGCCCAGAAGGTACCCCATT
GTATGGGATCTGATCTGGGGCCTCGGTGCACATGCTTTACATGTGTTTAGTCGAGGTTAAAAAAACGTCT
AGGCCCCCCGAACCACGGGGACGTGGTTTTCCTTTGAAAAACACGATGATAATATGGCCACAACCATGGT
GAGCAAGGGCGAGGAGCTGTTCACCGGGGTGGTGCCCATCCTGGTCGAGCTGGACGGCGACGTAAACGGC
CACAAGTTCAGCGTGTCTGGCGAGGGCGAGGGCGATGCCACCTACGGCAAGCTGACCCTGAAGTTCATCT
GCACCACCGGCAAGCTGCCCGTGCCCTGGCCCACCCTCGTGACCACCCTGACCTACGGCGTGCAGTGCTT
CAGCCGCTACCCCGACCACATGAAGCAGCACGACTTCTTCAAGTCCGCCATGCCCGAAGGCTACGTCCAG
GAGCGCACCATCTTCTTCAAGGACGACGGCAACTACAAGACCCGCGCCGAGGTGAAGTTCGAGGGCGACA
CCCTGGTGAACCGCATCGAGCTGAAGGGCATCGACTTCAAGGAGGACGGCAACATCCTGGGGCACAAGCT
GGAGTACAACTACAACAGCCACAACGTCTATATCATGGCCGACAAGCAGAAGAACGGCATCAAGGCGAAC
TTCAAGATCCGCCACAACATCGAGGACGGCAGCGTGCAGCTCGCCGACCACTACCAGCAGAACACCCCCA
TCGGCGACGGCCCCGTGCTGCTGCCCGACAACCACTACCTGAGCACCCAGTCCGCCCTGAGCAAAGACCC
CAACGAGAAGCGCGATCACATGGTCCTGCTGGAGTTCGTGACCGCCGCCGGGATCACTCTCGGCATGGAC
GAGCTGTACAAGTAATGAATTAATTAAGAATTATCAAGCTTATCGATACCGTCGACCTGCAGCCAAGCTT
ATCGATAAAATAAAAGATTTTATTTAGTCTCCAGAAAAAGGGGGGAATGAAAGACCCCACCTGTAGGTTT
GGCAAGCTAGCTTAAGTAACGCCATTTTGCAAGGCATGGAAAATACATAACTGAGAATAGAGAAGTTCAG
ATCAAGGTTAGGAACAGAGAGACAGCAGAATATGGGCCAAACAGGATATCTGTGGTAAGCAGTTCCTGCC
CCGGCTCAGGGCCAAGAACAGATGGTCCCCAGATGCGGTCCCGCCCTCAGCAGTTTCTAGAGAACCATCA
GATGTTTCCAGGGTGCCCCAAGGACCTGAAATGACCCTGTGCCTTATTTGAACTAACCAATCAGTTCGCT
TCTCGCTTCTGTTCGCGCGCTTCTGCTCCCCGAGCTCAATAAAAGAGCCCACAACCCCTCACTCGGCGCG
CCAGTCCTCCGATAGACTGCGTCGCCCGGGTACCCGTGTATCCAATAAACCCTCTTGCAGTTGCATCCGA
CTTGTGGTCTCGCTGTTCCTTGGGAGGGTCTCCTCTGAGTGATTGACTACCCGTCAGCGGGGGTCTTTCA
TGGGTAACAGTTTCTTGAAGTTGGAGAACAACATTCTGAGGGTAGGAGTCGAATATTAAGTAATCCTGAC
TCAATTAGCCACTGTTTTGAATCCACATACTCCAATACTCCTGAAATAGTTCATTATGGACAGCGCAGAA
AGAGCTGGGGAGAATTGTGAAATTGTTATCCGCTCACAATTCCACACAACATACGAGCCGGAAGCATAAA
GTGTAAAGCCTGGGGTGCCTAATGAGTGAGCTAACTCACATTAATTGCGTTGCGCTCACTGCCCGCTTTC
CAGTCGGGAAACCTGTCGTGCCAGCTGCATTAATGAATCGGCCAACGCGCGGGGAGAGGCGGTTTGCGTA
TTGGGCGCTCTTCCGCTTCCTCGCTCACTGACTCGCTGCGCTCGGTCGTTCGGCTGCGGCGAGCGGTATC
AGCTCACTCAAAGGCGGTAATACGGTTATCCACAGAATCAGGGGATAACGCAGGAAAGAACATGTGAGCA
AAAGGCCAGCAAAAGGCCAGGAACCGTAAAAAGGCCGCGTTGCTGGCGTTTTTCCATAGGCTCCGCCCCC
CTGACGAGCATCACAAAAATCGACGCTCAAGTCAGAGGTGGCGAAACCCGACAGGACTATAAAGATACCA
GGCGTTTCCCCCTGGAAGCTCCCTCGTGCGCTCTCCTGTTCCGACCCTGCCGCTTACCGGATACCTGTCC
GCCTTTCTCCCTTCGGGAAGCGTGGCGCTTTCTCATAGCTCACGCTGTAGGTATCTCAGTTCGGTGTAGG
TCGTTCGCTCCAAGCTGGGCTGTGTGCACGAACCCCCCGTTCAGCCCGACCGCTGCGCCTTATCCGGTAA
CTATCGTCTTGAGTCCAACCCGGTAAGACACGACTTATCGCCACTGGCAGCAGCCACTGGTAACAGGATT
AGCAGAGCGAGGTATGTAGGCGGTGCTACAGAGTTCTTGAAGTGGTGGCCTAACTACGGCTACACTAGAA
GAACAGTATTTGGTATCTGCGCTCTGCTGAAGCCAGTTACCTTCGGAAAAAGAGTTGGTAGCTCTTGATC
CGGCAAACAAACCACCGCTGGTAGCGGTGGTTTTTTTGTTTGCAAGCAGCAGATTACGCGCAGAAAAAAA
GGATCTCAAGAAGATCCTTTGATCTTTTCTACGGGGTCTGACGCTCAGTGGAACGAAAACTCACGTTAAG
GGATTTTGGTCATGAGATTATCAAAAAGGATCTTCACCTAGATCCTTTTAAATTAAAAATGAAGTTTTAA
ATCAATCTAAAGTATATATGAGTAAACTTGGTCTGACAGTTACCAATGCTTAATCAGTGAGGCACCTATC
TCAGCGATCTGTCTATTTCGTTCATCCATAGTTGCCTGACTCCCCGTCGTGTAGATAACTACGATACGGG
AGGGCTTACCATCTGGCCCCAGTGCTGCAATGATACCGCGAGACCCACGCTCACCGGCTCCAGATTTATC
AGCAATAAACCAGCCAGCCGGAAGGGCCGAGCGCAGAAGTGGTCCTGCAACTTTATCCGCCTCCATCCAG
TCTATTAATTGTTGCCGGGAAGCTAGAGTAAGTAGTTCGCCAGTTAATAGTTTGCGCAACGTTGTTGCCA
TTGCTACAGGCATCGTGGTGTCACGCTCGTCGTTTGGTATGGCTTCATTCAGCTCCGGTTCCCAACGATC
AAGGCGAGTTACATGATCCCCCATGTTGTGCAAAAAAGCGGTTAGCTCCTTCGGTCCTCCGATCGTTGTC
AGAAGTAAGTTGGCCGCAGTGTTATCACTCATGGTTATGGCAGCACTGCATAATTCTCTTACTGTCATGC
CATCCGTAAGATGCTTTTCTGTGACTGGTGAGTACTCAACCAAGTCATTCTGAGAATAGTGTATGCGGCG
ACCGAGTTGCTCTTGCCCGGCGTCA
